Addgene plasmid #77902: PIP4K2B gRNA (BRDN0001487040)
Purpose: 3rd generation lentiviral gRNA plasmid targeting human PIP4K2B
Depositing lab: John Doench & David Root. Depositing organization: Broad Institute. Publication: Optimized sgRNA design to maximize activity and minimize off-target effects of CRISPR-Cas9. Doench JG, Fusi N, Sullender M, Hegde M, Vaimberg EW, Donovan KF, Smith I, Tothova Z, Wilen C, Orchard R, Virgin HW, Listgarten J, Root DE. Nat Biotechnol. 2016 Jan 18. doi: 10.1038/nbt.3437. PubMed 26780180.
Backbone
  Vector backbone: lentiGuide-Puro
  Backbone manufacturer: Zhang Lab (Addgene plasmid # 52963)
  Vector type: Mammalian Expression, Lentiviral, CRISPR
  Selectable markers: Puromycin
Growth in bacteria
  Bacterial resistance: Ampicillin, 100 μg/mL
  Growth temperature: 37°C
  Growth strain: DH5alpha
  Copy number: High Copy
Gene/Insert
  Gene/Insert name: PIP4K2B (alt names: PIP4K2B; NM_003559.4)
  gRNA/shRNA sequence: GACAAAGCGCCGGTCGTAGG
  Species: H. sapiens (human)
  Entrez Gene: PIP4K2B (a.k.a. PI5P4KB, PIP5K2B, PIP5KIIB, PIP5KIIbeta, PIP5P4KB)
  Promoter: hU6
  Cloning method: Unknown
  Sequencing primers: 5′ U6-F; 3′ pS2-R
Terms and licenses: Academic/Nonprofit Terms; Industry Terms: Not Available to Industry
Depositor comments: The gRNA was designed to target the following Genbank reference sequence(s): NM_003559.4. Note that this plasmid does NOT contain Cas9. It should be used in conjunction with lentiCas9-Blast (Addgene #52962) or otherwise with cell lines already expressing Cas9. Browse the full kinome gRNA library at http://www.addgene.org/pooled-library/broadgpp-human-kinome/ or visit http://www.broadinstitute.org/rnai/public/ for detailed protocols and information.
How to cite: PIP4K2B gRNA (BRDN0001487040) was a gift from John Doench & David Root (Addgene plasmid # 77902 ; http://n2t.net/addgene:77902 ; RRID:Addgene_77902)
