[The description below was written by a language model from this plasmid's Addgene catalogue record and pLannotate feature annotations shown in this document.]
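Description:
PIP4K2B gRNA (BRDN0001487040) is a third-generation lentiviral CRISPR guide plasmid built on the lentiGuide-Puro backbone. It delivers a single guide RNA against human PIP4K2B, which encodes a phosphatidylinositol-5-phosphate 4-kinase; the guide was designed against the NM_003559.4 transcript. In bacteria it is maintained at high copy from a ColE1/pUC-type origin under ampicillin selection (AmpR, β-lactamase). The backbone also carries an f1 origin, an SV40 origin and poly(A) signal, and leftover lac and T7/T3 cloning-vector elements.

The viral genome is transcribed from an RSV promoter fused to a truncated HIV-1 5' LTR, which makes production Tat-independent. It contains the Ψ packaging signal with a partial gag fragment, the RRE for Rev-dependent nuclear export, a cPPT/CTS, and a self-inactivating ΔU3 3' LTR. Two expression units sit between the LTRs. A human U6 RNA polymerase III promoter drives the 20-nt PIP4K2B spacer joined to the Streptococcus pyogenes Cas9 gRNA scaffold. Downstream, the EF-1α core promoter with its intron A drives puromycin N-acetyltransferase for selecting transduced mammalian cells, followed by a WPRE that enhances transcript expression.

The plasmid does not encode Cas9. It is meant to be used with a separate Cas9 vector such as lentiCas9-Blast, or in cells that already express Cas9, to disrupt PIP4K2B. It belongs to a human kinome gRNA collection made with optimized sgRNA design rules intended to raise on-target activity and reduce off-target effects.
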