Features (pLannotate 1.2.2; 29 found; start..end, strand, type, name):
     14..80      +  CDS            small t antigen (fragment): SV40 (simian virus 40) small t antigen
    106..317     +  promoter       EF-1α core promoter: core promoter for human elongation factor EF-1α
    318..1256    +  intron         EF-1α intron A: intron upstream of the start codon of human EF-1α
   1278..1877    +  CDS            PuroR (fragment): puromycin N-acetyltransferase; pac from Streptomyces; confers resistance to puromycin
   1893..2481    +  misc_feature   WPRE: woodchuck hepatitis virus posttranscriptional regulatory element
   2532..2551    +  misc_feature   cPPT/CTS (fragment): central polypurine tract and central termination sequence of HIV-1
   2553..2786    +  LTR            3' LTR (ΔU3): self-inactivating 3' long terminal repeat (LTR) from HIV-1
   2864..2985    +  polyA_signal   SV40 poly(A) signal: SV40 polyadenylation signal
   3025..3160    +  rep_origin     SV40 ori: SV40 origin of replication
   3181..3199    -  promoter       T7 promoter: promoter for bacteriophage T7 RNA polymerase
   3207..3362    +  CDS            lacZα (fragment): LacZα fragment of β-galactosidase; lacZ fragment
   3367..3795    +  rep_origin     f1 ori (sequence partly withheld): f1 bacteriophage origin of replication; arrow indicates direction of (+) strand synthesis
   3848..3952    +  promoter       AmpR promoter: bla
   3953..4813    +  CDS            AmpR: β-lactamase; bla; confers resistance to ampicillin, carbenicillin, and related antibiotics
   4984..5572    +  rep_origin     ori: high-copy-number ColE1/pMB1/pBR322/pUC origin of replication
   5755..5847    +  CDS            lacI (fragment): lac repressor; lacI; The lac repressor binds to the lac operator to inhibit transcription in E. coli. This inhibition can be relieved by adding lactose or isopropyl-β-D-thiogalactopyranoside (IPTG).
   5860..5881    +  protein_bind   CAP binding site: CAP binding activates transcription in the presence of cAMP. E. coli catabolite activator protein
   5896..5926    +  promoter       lac promoter: promoter for the E. coli lac operon
   5934..5950    +  protein_bind   lac operator: The lac repressor binds to the lac operator to inhibit transcription in E. coli. This inhibition can be relieved by adding lactose or isopropyl-β-D-thiogalactopyranoside (IPTG). lac repressor encoded by lacI
   5995..6013    +  promoter       T3 promoter: promoter for bacteriophage T3 RNA polymerase
   6041..6267    +  promoter       RSV promoter: Rous sarcoma virus enhancer/promoter
   6268..6448    +  LTR            5' LTR (truncated): truncated 5' long terminal repeat (LTR) from HIV-1
   6495..6620    +  misc_feature   HIV-1 Ψ: packaging signal of human immunodeficiency virus type 1
   6604..6967    +  CDS            HIV-1 gag (fragment): gag protein from human immunodeficiency virus 1; gag
   7113..7346    +  misc_feature   RRE: The Rev response element (RRE) of HIV-1 allows for Rev-dependent mRNA export from the nucleus to the cytoplasm.
   7723..7749    +  CDS            Rev (fragment): human immunodeficiency virus 1 (HIV-1) Rev protein; rev; enhances nuclear export of unspliced and incompletely spliced viral mRNAs
   7753..7993    +  promoter       U6 promoter: RNA polymerase III promoter for human U6 snRNA
   8023..8098    +  misc_RNA       gRNA scaffold: guide RNA scaffold for the Streptococcus pyogenes CRISPR/Cas9 system
   8154..8271    +  misc_feature   cPPT/CTS: central polypurine tract and central termination sequence of HIV-1
>Addgene plasmid #77902 | PIP4K2B gRNA (BRDN0001487040) | addgene full sequence | sequence record 188620 | Addgene Assembled Sequence
CCCGGGTGCAAAGATGGATAAAGTTTTAAACAGAGAGGAATCTTTGCAGCTAATGGACCTTCTAGGTCTT
GAAAGGAGTGGGAATTGGCTCCGGTGCCCGTCAGTGGGCAGAGCGCACATCGCCCACAGTCCCCGAGAAG
TTGGGGGGAGGGGTCGGCAATTGATCCGGTGCCTAGAGAAGGTGGCGCGGGGTAAACTGGGAAAGTGATG
TCGTGTACTGGCTCCGCCTTTTTCCCGAGGGTGGGGGAGAACCGTATATAAGTGCAGTAGTCGCCGTGAA
CGTTCTTTTTCGCAACGGGTTTGCCGCCAGAACACAGGTAAGTGCCGTGTGTGGTTCCCGCGGGCCTGGC
CTCTTTACGGGTTATGGCCCTTGCGTGCCTTGAATTACTTCCACCTGGCTGCAGTACGTGATTCTTGATC
CCGAGCTTCGGGTTGGAAGTGGGTGGGAGAGTTCGAGGCCTTGCGCTTAAGGAGCCCCTTCGCCTCGTGC
TTGAGTTGAGGCCTGGCCTGGGCGCTGGGGCCGCCGCGTGCGAATCTGGTGGCACCTTCGCGCCTGTCTC
GCTGCTTTCGATAAGTCTCTAGCCATTTAAAATTTTTGATGACCTGCTGCGACGCTTTTTTTCTGGCAAG
ATAGTCTTGTAAATGCGGGCCAAGATCTGCACACTGGTATTTCGGTTTTTGGGGCCGCGGGCGGCGACGG
GGCCCGTGCGTCCCAGCGCACATGTTCGGCGAGGCGGGGCCTGCGAGCGCGGCCACCGAGAATCGGACGG
GGGTAGTCTCAAGCTGGCCGGCCTGCTCTGGTGCCTGGCCTCGCGCCGCCGTGTATCGCCCCGCCCTGGG
CGGCAAGGCTGGCCCGGTCGGCACCAGTTGCGTGAGCGGAAAGATGGCCGCTTCCCGGCCCTGCTGCAGG
GAGCTCAAAATGGAGGACGCGGCGCTCGGGAGAGCGGGCGGGTGAGTCACCCACACAAAGGAAAAGGGCC
TTTCCGTCCTCAGCCGTCGCTTCATGTGACTCCACGGAGTACCGGGCGCCGTCCAGGCACCTCGATTAGT
TCTCGAGCTTTTGGAGTACGTCGTCTTTAGGTTGGGGGGAGGGGTTTTATGCGATGGAGTTTCCCCACAC
TGAGTGGGTGGAGACTGAAGTTAGGCCAGCTTGGCACTTGATGTAATTCTCCTTGGAATTTGCCCTTTTT
GAGTTTGGATCTTGGTTCATTCTCAAGCCTCAGACAGTGGTTCAAAGTTTTTTTCTTCCATTTCAGGTGT
CGTGACGTACGGCCACCATGACCGAGTACAAGCCCACGGTGCGCCTCGCCACCCGCGACGACGTCCCCAG
GGCCGTACGCACCCTCGCCGCCGCGTTCGCCGACTACCCCGCCACGCGCCACACCGTCGATCCGGACCGC
CACATCGAGCGGGTCACCGAGCTGCAAGAACTCTTCCTCACGCGCGTCGGGCTCGACATCGGCAAGGTGT
GGGTCGCGGACGACGGCGCCGCCGTGGCGGTCTGGACCACGCCGGAGAGCGTCGAAGCGGGGGCGGTGTT
CGCCGAGATCGGCCCGCGCATGGCCGAGTTGAGCGGTTCCCGGCTGGCCGCGCAGCAACAGATGGAAGGC
CTCCTGGCGCCGCACCGGCCCAAGGAGCCCGCGTGGTTCCTGGCCACCGTCGGAGTCTCGCCCGACCACC
AGGGCAAGGGTCTGGGCAGCGCCGTCGTGCTCCCCGGAGTGGAGGCGGCCGAGCGCGCCGGGGTGCCCGC
CTTCCTGGAGACCTCCGCGCCCCGCAACCTCCCCTTCTACGAGCGGCTCGGCTTCACCGTCACCGCCGAC
GTCGAGGTGCCCGAAGGACCGCGCACCTGGTGCATGACCCGCAAGCCCGGTGCCTGAACGCGTTAAGTCG
ACAATCAACCTCTGGATTACAAAATTTGTGAAAGATTGACTGGTATTCTTAACTATGTTGCTCCTTTTAC
GCTATGTGGATACGCTGCTTTAATGCCTTTGTATCATGCTATTGCTTCCCGTATGGCTTTCATTTTCTCC
TCCTTGTATAAATCCTGGTTGCTGTCTCTTTATGAGGAGTTGTGGCCCGTTGTCAGGCAACGTGGCGTGG
TGTGCACTGTGTTTGCTGACGCAACCCCCACTGGTTGGGGCATTGCCACCACCTGTCAGCTCCTTTCCGG
GACTTTCGCTTTCCCCCTCCCTATTGCCACGGCGGAACTCATCGCCGCCTGCCTTGCCCGCTGCTGGACA
GGGGCTCGGCTGTTGGGCACTGACAATTCCGTGGTGTTGTCGGGGAAATCATCGTCCTTTCCTTGGCTGC
TCGCCTGTGTTGCCACCTGGATTCTGCGCGGGACGTCCTTCTGCTACGTCCCTTCGGCCCTCAATCCAGC
GGACCTTCCTTCCCGCGGCCTGCTGCCGGCTCTGCGGCCTCTTCCGCGTCTTCGCCTTCGCCCTCAGACG
AGTCGGATCTCCCTTTGGGCCGCCTCCCCGCGTCGACTTTAAGACCAATGACTTACAAGGCAGCTGTAGA
TCTTAGCCACTTTTTAAAAGAAAAGGGGGGACTGGAAGGGCTAATTCACTCCCAACGAAGACAAGATCTG
CTTTTTGCTTGTACTGGGTCTCTCTGGTTAGACCAGATCTGAGCCTGGGAGCTCTCTGGCTAACTAGGGA
ACCCACTGCTTAAGCCTCAATAAAGCTTGCCTTGAGTGCTTCAAGTAGTGTGTGCCCGTCTGTTGTGTGA
CTCTGGTAACTAGAGATCCCTCAGACCCTTTTAGTCAGTGTGGAAAATCTCTAGCAGTACGTATAGTAGT
TCATGTCATCTTATTATTCAGTATTTATAACTTGCAAAGAAATGAATATCAGAGAGTGAGAGGAACTTGT
TTATTGCAGCTTATAATGGTTACAAATAAAGCAATAGCATCACAAATTTCACAAATAAAGCATTTTTTTC
ACTGCATTCTAGTTGTGGTTTGTCCAAACTCATCAATGTATCTTATCATGTCTGGCTCTAGCTATCCCGC
CCCTAACTCCGCCCATCCCGCCCCTAACTCCGCCCAGTTCCGCCCATTCTCCGCCCCATGGCTGACTAAT
TTTTTTTATTTATGCAGAGGCCGAGGCCGCCTCGGCCTCTGAGCTATTCCAGAAGTAGTGAGGAGGCTTT
TTTGGAGGCCTAGGGACGTACCCAATTCGCCCTATAGTGAGTCGTATTACGCGCGCTCACTGGCCGTCGT
TTTACAACGTCGTGACTGGGAAAACCCTGGCGTTACCCAACTTAATCGCCTTGCAGCACATCCCCCTTTC
GCCAGCTGGCGTAATAGCGAAGAGGCCCGCACCGATCGCCCTTCCCAACAGTTGCGCAGCCTGAATGGCG
AATGGG
[124 nt withheld, positions 3367-3490]
C
[91 nt withheld, positions 3492-3582]
A
[49 nt withheld, positions 3584-3632]
CCTTTGACGTTGGAGTCCACGTTCTTT
[37 nt withheld, positions 3660-3696]
ACCCTATCTCGGTCTATTCTTTTGATTTATAAGGGATTTTGCCGATTTCGGCCTATTGGTTAAAAAATGA
GCTGATTTAACAAAAATTTAACGCGAATTTTAACAAAATATTAACGCTTACAATTTAGGTGGCACTTTTC
GGGGAAATGTGCGCGGAACCCCTATTTGTTTATTTTTCTAAATACATTCAAATATGTATCCGCTCATGAG
ACAATAACCCTGATAAATGCTTCAATAATATTGAAAAAGGAAGAGTATGAGTATTCAACATTTCCGTGTC
GCCCTTATTCCCTTTTTTGCGGCATTTTGCCTTCCTGTTTTTGCTCACCCAGAAACGCTGGTGAAAGTAA
AAGATGCTGAAGATCAGTTGGGTGCACGAGTGGGTTACATCGAACTGGATCTCAACAGCGGTAAGATCCT
TGAGAGTTTTCGCCCCGAAGAACGTTTTCCAATGATGAGCACTTTTAAAGTTCTGCTATGTGGCGCGGTA
TTATCCCGTATTGACGCCGGGCAAGAGCAACTCGGTCGCCGCATACACTATTCTCAGAATGACTTGGTTG
AGTACTCACCAGTCACAGAAAAGCATCTTACGGATGGCATGACAGTAAGAGAATTATGCAGTGCTGCCAT
AACCATGAGTGATAACACTGCGGCCAACTTACTTCTGACAACGATCGGAGGACCGAAGGAGCTAACCGCT
TTTTTGCACAACATGGGGGATCATGTAACTCGCCTTGATCGTTGGGAACCGGAGCTGAATGAAGCCATAC
CAAACGACGAGCGTGACACCACGATGCCTGTAGCAATGGCAACAACGTTGCGCAAACTATTAACTGGCGA
ACTACTTACTCTAGCTTCCCGGCAACAATTAATAGACTGGATGGAGGCGGATAAAGTTGCAGGACCACTT
CTGCGCTCGGCCCTTCCGGCTGGCTGGTTTATTGCTGATAAATCTGGAGCCGGTGAGCGTGGGTCTCGCG
GTATCATTGCAGCACTGGGGCCAGATGGTAAGCCCTCCCGTATCGTAGTTATCTACACGACGGGGAGTCA
GGCAACTATGGATGAACGAAATAGACAGATCGCTGAGATAGGTGCCTCACTGATTAAGCATTGGTAACTG
TCAGACCAAGTTTACTCATATATACTTTAGATTGATTTAAAACTTCATTTTTAATTTAAAAGGATCTAGG
TGAAGATCCTTTTTGATAATCTCATGACCAAAATCCCTTAACGTGAGTTTTCGTTCCACTGAGCGTCAGA
CCCCGTAGAAAAGATCAAAGGATCTTCTTGAGATCCTTTTTTTCTGCGCGTAATCTGCTGCTTGCAAACA
AAAAAACCACCGCTACCAGCGGTGGTTTGTTTGCCGGATCAAGAGCTACCAACTCTTTTTCCGAAGGTAA
CTGGCTTCAGCAGAGCGCAGATACCAAATACTGTTCTTCTAGTGTAGCCGTAGTTAGGCCACCACTTCAA
GAACTCTGTAGCACCGCCTACATACCTCGCTCTGCTAATCCTGTTACCAGTGGCTGCTGCCAGTGGCGAT
AAGTCGTGTCTTACCGGGTTGGACTCAAGACGATAGTTACCGGATAAGGCGCAGCGGTCGGGCTGAACGG
GGGGTTCGTGCACACAGCCCAGCTTGGAGCGAACGACCTACACCGAACTGAGATACCTACAGCGTGAGCT
ATGAGAAAGCGCCACGCTTCCCGAAGGGAGAAAGGCGGACAGGTATCCGGTAAGCGGCAGGGTCGGAACA
GGAGAGCGCACGAGGGAGCTTCCAGGGGGAAACGCCTGGTATCTTTATAGTCCTGTCGGGTTTCGCCACC
TCTGACTTGAGCGTCGATTTTTGTGATGCTCGTCAGGGGGGCGGAGCCTATGGAAAAACGCCAGCAACGC
GGCCTTTTTACGGTTCCTGGCCTTTTGCTGGCCTTTTGCTCACATGTTCTTTCCTGCGTTATCCCCTGAT
TCTGTGGATAACCGTATTACCGCCTTTGAGTGAGCTGATACCGCTCGCCGCAGCCGAACGACCGAGCGCA
GCGAGTCAGTGAGCGAGGAAGCGGAAGAGCGCCCAATACGCAAACCGCCTCTCCCCGCGCGTTGGCCGAT
TCATTAATGCAGCTGGCACGACAGGTTTCCCGACTGGAAAGCGGGCAGTGAGCGCAACGCAATTAATGTG
AGTTAGCTCACTCATTAGGCACCCCAGGCTTTACACTTTATGCTTCCGGCTCGTATGTTGTGTGGAATTG
TGAGCGGATAACAATTTCACACAGGAAACAGCTATGACCATGATTACGCCAAGCGCGCAATTAACCCTCA
CTAAAGGGAACAAAAGCTGGAGCTGCAAGCTTAATGTAGTCTTATGCAATACTCTTGTAGTCTTGCAACA
TGGTAACGATGAGTTAGCAACATGCCTTACAAGGAGAGAAAAAGCACCGTGCATGCCGATTGGTGGAAGT
AAGGTGGTACGATCGTGCCTTATTAGGAAGGCAACAGACGGGTCTGACATGGATTGGACGAACCACTGAA
TTGCCGCATTGCAGAGATATTGTATTTAAGTGCCTAGCTCGATACATAAACGGGTCTCTCTGGTTAGACC
AGATCTGAGCCTGGGAGCTCTCTGGCTAACTAGGGAACCCACTGCTTAAGCCTCAATAAAGCTTGCCTTG
AGTGCTTCAAGTAGTGTGTGCCCGTCTGTTGTGTGACTCTGGTAACTAGAGATCCCTCAGACCCTTTTAG
TCAGTGTGGAAAATCTCTAGCAGTGGCGCCCGAACAGGGACTTGAAAGCGAAAGGGAAACCAGAGGAGCT
CTCTCGACGCAGGACTCGGCTTGCTGAAGCGCGCACGGCAAGAGGCGAGGGGCGGCGACTGGTGAGTACG
CCAAAAATTTTGACTAGCGGAGGCTAGAAGGAGAGAGATGGGTGCGAGAGCGTCAGTATTAAGCGGGGGA
GAATTAGATCGCGATGGGAAAAAATTCGGTTAAGGCCAGGGGGAAAGAAAAAATATAAATTAAAACATAT
AGTATGGGCAAGCAGGGAGCTAGAACGATTCGCAGTTAATCCTGGCCTGTTAGAAACATCAGAAGGCTGT
AGACAAATACTGGGACAGCTACAACCATCCCTTCAGACAGGATCAGAAGAACTTAGATCATTATATAATA
CAGTAGCAACCCTCTATTGTGTGCATCAAAGGATAGAGATAAAAGACACCAAGGAAGCTTTAGACAAGAT
AGAGGAAGAGCAAAACAAAAGTAAGACCACCGCACAGCAAGCGGCCGCTGATCTTCAGACCTGGAGGAGG
AGATATGAGGGACAATTGGAGAAGTGAATTATATAAATATAAAGTAGTAAAAATTGAACCATTAGGAGTA
GCACCCACCAAGGCAAAGAGAAGAGTGGTGCAGAGAGAAAAAAGAGCAGTGGGAATAGGAGCTTTGTTCC
TTGGGTTCTTGGGAGCAGCAGGAAGCACTATGGGCGCAGCGTCAATGACGCTGACGGTACAGGCCAGACA
ATTATTGTCTGGTATAGTGCAGCAGCAGAACAATTTGCTGAGGGCTATTGAGGCGCAACAGCATCTGTTG
CAACTCACAGTCTGGGGCATCAAGCAGCTCCAGGCAAGAATCCTGGCTGTGGAAAGATACCTAAAGGATC
AACAGCTCCTGGGGATTTGGGGTTGCTCTGGAAAACTCATTTGCACCACTGCTGTGCCTTGGAATGCTAG
TTGGAGTAATAAATCTCTGGAACAGATTTGGAATCACACGACCTGGATGGAGTGGGACAGAGAAATTAAC
AATTACACAAGCTTAATACACTCCTTAATTGAAGAATCGCAAAACCAGCAAGAAAAGAATGAACAAGAAT
TATTGGAATTAGATAAATGGGCAAGTTTGTGGAATTGGTTTAACATAACAAATTGGCTGTGGTATATAAA
ATTATTCATAATGATAGTAGGAGGCTTGGTAGGTTTAAGAATAGTTTTTGCTGTACTTTCTATAGTGAAT
AGAGTTAGGCAGGGATATTCACCATTATCGTTTCAGACCCACCTCCCAACCCCGAGGGGACCCAGAGAGG
GCCTATTTCCCATGATTCCTTCATATTTGCATATACGATACAAGGCTGTTAGAGAGATAATTAGAATTAA
TTTGACTGTAAACACAAAGATATTAGTACAAAATACGTGACGTAGAAAGTAATAATTTCTTGGGTAGTTT
GCAGTTTTAAAATTATGTTTTAAAATGGACTATCATATGCTTACCGTAACTTGAAAGTATTTCGATTTCT
TGGCTTTATATATCTTGTGGAAAGGACGAAACACCGGACAAAGCGCCGGTCGTAGGGTTTTAGAGCTAGA
AATAGCAAGTTAAAATAAGGCTAGTCCGTTATCAACTTGAAAAAGTGGCACCGAGTCGGTGCTTTTTTAA
GCTTGGCGTAACTAGATCTTGAGACAAATGGCAGTATTCATCCACAATTTTAAAAGAAAAGGGGGGATTG
GGGGGTACAGTGCAGGGGAAAGAATAGTAGACATAATAGCAACAGACATACAAACTAAAGAATTACAAAA
ACAAATTACAAAAATTCAAAATTTTCGGGTTTATTACAGGGACAGCAGAGATCCACTTTGGCGCCGGCTC
GAGGGGG
