>Addgene plasmid #77902 | PIP4K2B gRNA (BRDN0001487040) | depositor partial sequence | sequence record 145362 | Target Sequence
GACAAAGCGCCGGTCGTAGG
