>Addgene plasmid #77902 | PIP4K2B gRNA (BRDN0001487040) | addgene partial sequence | sequence record 188619 | hU6-F
AGAAAGTAATAATTTCTTGGGTAGTTTGCAGTTTTAAAATTATGTTTTAAAATGGACTATCATATGCTTA
CCGTAACTTGAAAGTATTTCGATTTCTTGGCTTTATATATCTTGTGGAAAGGACGAAACACCGGACAAAG
CGCCGGTCGTAGGGTTTTAGAGCTAGAAATAGCAAGTTAAAATAAGGCTAGTCCGTTATCAACTTGAAAA
AGTGGCACCGAGTCGGTGCTTTTTTAAGCTTGGCGTAACTAGATCTTGAGACAAATGGCAGTATTCATCC
ACAATTTTAAAAGAAAAGGGGGGATTGGGGGGTACAGTGCAGGGGAAAGAATAGTAGACATAATAGCAAC
AGACATACAAACTAAAGAATTACAAAAACAAATTACAAAAATTCAAAATTTTCGGGTTTATTACAGGGAC
AGCAGAGATCCACTTTGGCGCCGGCTCGAGGGGGCCCGGGTGCAAAGATGGATAAAGTTTTAAACAGAGA
GGAATCTTTGCAGCTAATGGACCTTCTAGGTCTTGAAAGGAGTGGGAATTGGCTCCGGTGCCCGTCAGTG
GGCAGAGCGC
